Addgene plasmid #201721: pOPINVHH_B5-5_His
Purpose: Expression of nanobody
Depositing lab: Ray Owens. Depositing organization: Rosalind Franklin Institute. Publication: Structural and functional characterization of nanobodies that neutralize Omicron variants of SARS-CoV-2. Cornish K, Huo J, Jones L, Sharma P, Thrush JW, Abdelkarim S, Kipar A, Ramadurai S, Weckener M, Mikolajek H, Liu S, Buckle I, Bentley E, Kirby A, Han X, Laidlaw SM, Hill M, Eyssen L, Norman C, Le Bas A, Clarke J, James W, Stewart JP, Carroll M, Naismith JH, Owens RJ. Open Biol. 2024 Jun;14(6):230252. doi: 10.1098/rsob.230252. Epub 2024 Jun 4. PubMed 38835241.
Backbone
  Vector backbone: pADL-23c
  Backbone manufacturer: Antibody Design Laboratories
  Backbone size w/o insert (bp): 3960
  Total vector size (bp): 4360
  Modifications to backbone: Introduction of restriction enzyme sites for cloning
  Vector type: Bacterial Expression
Growth in bacteria
  Bacterial resistance: Ampicillin, 100 μg/mL
  Growth temperature: 37°C
  Growth strain: DH5alpha
  Copy number: Unknown
Gene/Insert
  Gene/Insert name: VHH B5-5
  Species: lama glama (llama)
  Insert size (bp): 390
  Entrez Gene: S (a.k.a. GU280_gp02, spike glycoprotein)
  Tag / fusion protein: Hexahistidine (C terminal on insert)
  Cloning method: Ligation Independent Cloning
  Sequencing primers: 5′ GCTTCCGGCTCGTATGTTG; 3′ GTCGTCTTTCCAGACGTTAG
Terms and licenses: Academic/Nonprofit Terms; Industry Terms: Not Available to Industry
How to cite: pOPINVHH_B5-5_His was a gift from Ray Owens (Addgene plasmid # 201721 ; http://n2t.net/addgene:201721 ; RRID:Addgene_201721)
