[The description below was written by a language model from this plasmid's Addgene catalogue record and pLannotate feature annotations shown in this document.]
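Description:
pOPINVHH_B5-5_His is a bacterial expression plasmid for producing the llama (Lama glama) single-domain antibody VHH B5-5, a nanobody associated in the record with the SARS-CoV-2 spike glycoprotein and described in work on nanobodies that neutralize Omicron variants. It is built on the phagemid backbone pADL-23c, modified by the addition of restriction sites for cloning, and the roughly 390 bp insert was introduced by ligation-independent cloning. The plasmid is maintained in E. coli through a high-copy ColE1/pUC-type origin and selected with ampicillin via the β-lactamase gene. An f1 origin, inherited from the phagemid, would allow single-stranded DNA production and packaging when helper phage is supplied.

Expression is driven by the lac promoter, with its CAP binding site and lac operator, so transcription is repressible by lac repressor and inducible with IPTG. Only a fragment of lacI is annotated, so repressor would have to come from the host. The open reading frame begins with a pectate lyase (pelB-type) signal peptide that directs the nanobody to the periplasm, where its disulfide bond can form. It is followed by the VHH coding region, which the automated annotation labels by homology as a mouse heavy-chain variable region, and then by a C-terminal hexahistidine tag for metal-affinity purification. Downstream lies M13 gene III, a remnant of the phage-display design. The record does not state how the tag and gene III are separated, for example by a stop codon, though the stated purpose is expression of the nanobody. The short attP-like annotation is a fragmentary match and probably not functional. The sequenced record (4,334 nt) is slightly shorter than the listed total size of 4,360 bp.
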