Features (pLannotate 1.2.2; 13 found; start..end, strand, type, name):
     21..125     +  promoter       AmpR promoter: bla
    126..986     +  CDS            AmpR: β-lactamase; bla; confers resistance to ampicillin, carbenicillin, and related antibiotics
   1157..1745    +  rep_origin     ori: high-copy-number ColE1/pMB1/pBR322/pUC origin of replication
   1805..1897    +  CDS            lacI (fragment): lac repressor; lacI; The lac repressor binds to the lac operator to inhibit transcription in E. coli. This inhibition can be relieved by adding lactose or isopropyl-β-D-thiogalactopyranoside (IPTG).
   1910..1931    +  protein_bind   CAP binding site: CAP binding activates transcription in the presence of cAMP. E. coli catabolite activator protein
   1946..1976    +  promoter       lac promoter: promoter for the E. coli lac operon
   1984..2000    +  protein_bind   lac operator: The lac repressor binds to the lac operator to inhibit transcription in E. coli. This inhibition can be relieved by adding lactose or isopropyl-β-D-thiogalactopyranoside (IPTG). lac repressor encoded by lacI
   2025..2090    +  CDS            pel1 (fragment): PLY1_PECAS - Also known as pelA. Experimental evidence at protein level: Swiss-Prot protein existence level 1. Involved in maceration and soft-rotting of plant tissue. From Pectobacterium atrosepticum (strain SCRI 1043 / ATCC BAA-672) (Erwinia carotovora subsp. atroseptica).
   2091..2462    +  CDS            HVM24_MOUSE: Experimental evidence at protein level: Swiss-Prot protein existence level 1. From Mus musculus (Mouse).
   2466..2483    +  CDS            6xHis: 6xHis affinity tag
   2545..3762    +  CDS            M13 gene III (sequence partly withheld): pIII; III; minor coat protein
   3777..3814    +  protein_bind   attP6 (fragment): mutant version of attP; recombination site for the Gateway® BP reaction BP™ Clonase
   3900..4328    -  rep_origin     f1 ori (sequence partly withheld): f1 bacteriophage origin of replication; arrow indicates direction of (+) strand synthesis
>Addgene plasmid #201721 | pOPINVHH_B5-5_His | addgene full sequence | sequence record 413320 | Addgene NGS Result
GCACTTTTCGGGGAAATGTGCGCGGAACCCCTATTTGTTTATTTTTCTAAATACATTCAAATATGTATCC
GCTCATGAGACAATAACCCTGATAAATGCTTCAATAATATTGAAAAAGGAAGAGTATGAGTATTCAACAT
TTCCGTGTCGCCCTTATTCCCTTTTTTGCGGCATTTTGCCTTCCTGTTTTTGCTCACCCAGAAACGCTGG
TGAAAGTAAAAGATGCTGAAGATCAGTTGGGTGCACGAGTGGGTTACATCGAACTGGATCTCAACAGCGG
TAAGATCCTTGAGAGTTTTCGCCCCGAAGAACGTTTTCCAATGATGAGCACTTTTAAAGTTCTGCTATGT
GGCGCGGTATTATCCCGTATTGACGCCGGGCAAGAGCAACTCGGTCGCCGCATACACTATTCTCAGAATG
ACTTGGTTGAGTACTCACCAGTCACAGAAAAGCATCTTACGGATGGCATGACAGTAAGAGAATTATGCAG
TGCTGCCATAACCATGAGTGATAACACTGCGGCCAACTTACTTCTGACAACGATCGGAGGACCGAAGGAG
CTAACCGCTTTTTTGCACAACATGGGGGATCATGTAACTCGCCTTGATCGTTGGGAACCGGAGCTGAATG
AAGCCATACCAAACGACGAGCGTGACACCACGATGCCTGTAGCAATGGCAACAACGTTGCGCAAACTATT
AACTGGCGAACTACTTACTCTAGCTTCCCGGCAACAATTAATAGACTGGATGGAGGCGGATAAAGTTGCA
GGACCACTTCTGCGCTCGGCGCTTCCGGCTGGCTGGTTTATTGCTGATAAATCTGGAGCCGGTGAGCGTG
GGTCTCGCGGTATCATTGCAGCACTGGGGCCAGATGGTAAGCCCTCCCGTATCGTAGTTATCTACACGAC
GGGGAGTCAGGCAACTATGGATGAACGAAATAGACAGATCGCTGAGATAGGTGCCTCACTGATTAAGCAT
TGGTAACTGTCAGACCAAGTTTACTCATATATACTTTAGATTGATTTAAAACTTCATTTTTAATTTAAAA
GGATCTAGGTGAAGATCCTTTTTGATAATCTCATGACCAAAATCCCTTAACGTGAGTTTTCGTTCCACTG
AGCGTCAGACCCCGTAGAAAAGATCAAAGGATCTTCTTGAGATCCTTTTTTTCTGCGCGTAATCTGCTGC
TTGCAAACAAAAAAACCACCGCTACCAGCGGTGGTTTGTTTGCCGGATCAAGAGCTACCAACTCTTTTTC
CGAAGGTAACTGGCTTCAGCAGAGCGCAGATACCAAATACTGTTCTTCTAGTGTAGCCGTAGTTAGGCCA
CCACTTCAAGAACTCTGTAGCACCGCCTACATACCTCGCTCTGCTAATCCTGTTACCAGTGGCTGCTGCC
AGTGGCGATAAGTCGTGTCTTACCGGGTTGGACTCAAGACGATAGTTACCGGATAAGGCGCAGCGGTCGG
GCTGAACGGGGGGTTCGTGCACACAGCCCAGCTTGGAGCGAACGACCTACACCGAACTGAGATACCTACA
GCGTGAGCTATGAGAAAGCGCCACGCTTCCCGAAGGGAGAAAGGCGGACAGGTATCCGGTAAGCGGCAGG
GTCGGAACAGGAGAGCGCACGAGGGAGCTTCCAGGGGGAAACGCCTGGTATCTTTATAGTCCTGTCGGGT
TTCGCCACCTCTGACTTGAGCGTCGATTTTTGTGATGCTCGTCAGGGGGGCGGAGCCTATGGAAAAACGC
CAGCAACGCGGCCTTTTTACGGTTCCTGGCCTTTTGCTGGCCTTTTGCTCACATGCGCCCAATACGCAAA
CCGCCTCTCCCCGCGCGTTGGCCGATTCATTAATGCAGCTGGCACGACAGGTTTCCCGACTGGAAAGCGG
GCAGTGAGCGCAACGCAATTAATGTGAGTTAGCTCACTCATTAGGCACCCCAGGCTTTACACTTTATGCT
TCCGGCTCGTATGTTGTGTGGAATTGTGAGCGGATAACAATTTGAATTCAAGGAGACAGTCATAATGAAA
TACCTATTGCCTACGGCGGCCGCTGGATTGTTATTACTCGCGGCCCAGCCGGCCATGGCCCAGGTCCAGT
TGGTAGAAAGTGGCGGTGGTTTGGTGCAACCCGGCGGCTCGTTGCGTTTATCCTGCGCCGTTTTTGGGTC
CACTCTGGATAATTATAGCGTGGGCTGGTTTCGCCAGTTACCAGGGAAAGAGCGCGAGGGATTGGCCTGC
TTCTCACGCCGCTATGGCGCCCCATATTATGCGGACTCTGCCAAAGATCGTTTCACTATTTCCCGCGATA
ACGCTAAGAATACGGTTGACTTACAGCTGAACAACTTAAAACCCGAGGATACGGCAGTCTATTATTGTGC
GACACGTTCTGGACCCTATTGCACCACGAGCGTATCGGATTTTGATGATTGGGGGCGTGGGACTCAAGTA
ACCGTGTCCTCGGGCCACCATCACCATCACCATTAATAACCACCATCATGGCGCAGAACAAAAACTCATC
TCAGAAGAGGATCTGTCTTAGGCC
[611 nt withheld, positions 2545-3155]
CCAATCGTCTGACCTGCCTCAACCTCCTGTC
[50 nt withheld, positions 3187-3236]
CGGCTCTGAGGGTGGCGGTTCTGAGGGTGGCGGCTCTGAGGGTGGCGGTTCCGGTGGCGGCTCCGGTTCC
GGTGATTTTGATTATGAAAAA
[113 nt withheld, positions 3328-3440]
T
[41 nt withheld, positions 3442-3482]
T
[62 nt withheld, positions 3484-3545]
A
[92 nt withheld, positions 3547-3638]
A
[123 nt withheld, positions 3640-3762]
GCTAGCTAACAGTCCTATGAATCAACTACTTAGATGGTATTAGTGACCTGTAACAGAGCATTAGCGCAAG
GTGATTTTTGTCTTCTTGCGCTAATTTTTTGTCATCAAACCTGTCGCACTCCTTAATATTTTGTTAAAAT
TCGCGTTAAATTTTTGTTAAATCAGCTCATTTTTTAACCAATAGGCCGAAATCGGCAAAATCCCTTATAA
ATCAAAAGAATAGACCGAGATAGGGT
[37 nt withheld, positions 3999-4035]
AAAGAACGTGGACTCCAACGTCAAAGG
[49 nt withheld, positions 4063-4111]
T
[91 nt withheld, positions 4113-4203]
G
[124 nt withheld, positions 4205-4328]
CAGGTG
